>Addgene plasmid #170099 | pGFP-GTATT | addgene full sequence | sequence record 343141 | Addgene NGS Result
CTTGAAGTGGTGGCCTAACTACGGCTACACTAGAAGAACAGTATTTGGTATCTGCGCTCTGCTGAAGCCA
GTTACCTTCGGAAAAAGAGTTGGTAGCTCTTGATCCGGCAAACAAACCACCGCTGGTAGCGGTGGTTTTT
TTGTTTGCAAGCAGCAGATTACGCGCAGAAAAAAAGGATCTCAAGAAGATCCTTTGATCTTTTCTACGGG
GTCTGACGCTCAGTGGAACGAAAACTCACGTTAAGGGATTTTGGTCATGAGATTATCAAAAAGGATCTTC
ACCTAGATCCTTTTAAATTAAAAATGAAGTTTTAAATCAATCTAAAGTATATATGAGTAAACTTGGTCTG
ACAGTTACCAATGCTTAATCAGTGAGGCACCTATCTCAGCGATCTGTCTATTTCGTTCATCCATAGTTGC
CTGACTCCCCGTCGTGTAGATAACTACGATACGGGAGGGCTTACCATCTGGCCCCAGTGCTGCAATGATA
CCGCGAGACCCACGCTCACCGGCTCCAGATTTATCAGCAATAAACCAGCCAGCCGGAAGGGCCGAGCGCA
GAAGTGGTCCTGCAACTTTATCCGCCTCCATCCAGTCTATTAATTGTTGCCGGGAAGCTAGAGTAAGTAG
TTCGCCAGTTAATAGTTTGCGCAACGTTGTTGCCATTGCTACAGGCATCGTGGTGTCACGCTCGTCGTTT
GGTATGGCTTCATTCAGCTCCGGTTCCCAACGATCAAGGCGAGTTACATGATCCCCCATGTTGTGCAAAA
AAGCGGTTAGCTCCTTCGGTCCTCCGATCGTTGTCAGAAGTAAGTTGGCCGCAGTGTTATCACTCATGGT
TATGGCAGCACTGCATAATTCTCTTACTGTCATGCCATCCGTAAGATGCTTTTCTGTGACTGGTGAGTAC
TCAACCAAGTCATTCTGAGAATAGTGTATGCGGCGACCGAGTTGCTCTTGCCCGGCGTCAACACGGGATA
ATACCGCGCCACATAGCAGAACTTTAAAAGTGCTCATCATTGGAAAACGTTCTTCGGGGCGAAAACTCTC
AAGGATCTTACCGCTGTTGAGATCCAGTTCGATGTAACCCACTCGTGCACCCAACTGATCTTCAGCATCT
TTTACTTTCACCAGCGTTTCTGGGTGAGCAAAAACAGGAAGGCAAAATGCCGCAAAAAAGGGAATAAGGG
CGACACGGAAATGTTGAATACTCATACTCTTCCTTTTTCAATATTATTGAAGCATTTATCAGGGTTATTG
TCTCATGAGCGGATACATATTTGAATGTATTTAGAAAAATAAACAAATAGGGGTTCCGCGCACATTTCCC
CGAAAAGTGCCACCTGACGTCTAAGAAACCATTATTATCATGACATTAACCTATAAAAATAGGCGTATCA
CGAGGCCCTTTCGTCTTCAAGAATTCTGGCGAATCCTTTAATTAACTGACCAGCCAGAAAACGACCTTTC
TGTGGTGAAACCGGATGCTGCAATTCAGAGCGCCAGCAAGTGGGGGACAGCAGAAGACCTGACCGCCGCA
GAGTGGATGTTTGACATGGTGAAGACTATCGCACCATCAGCCAGAAAACCGAATTTTGCTGGGTGGGCTA
ACGATATCCGCCTGATGCGTGAACGTGACGGACGTAACCACCGCGACATGTGTGTGCGTATTCGCTGGGC
ATGCTGAGCTAACACCGTGCGTGTTGACAATTTTACCTCTGGCGGTGATAATGGTTGCAGCTAGCAATAA
TTTTGTTTAACTTTAAGAAGGAGATATACCATGGAGCTTTTCACTGGCGTTGTTCCCATCCTGGTCGAGC
TGGACGGCGACGTAAACGGCCACAAGTTCAGCGTGTCCGGCGAGGGCGAGGGCGATGCCACCTACGGCAA
GCTGACCCTGAAGTTCATCTGCACCACCGGCAAGCTGCCCGTGCCCTGGCCCACCCTCGTGACCACCCTG
ACCTACGGCGTGCAGTGCTTCAGCCGCTACCCCGACCACATGAAGCAGCACGACTTCTTCAAGTCCGCCA
TGCCCGAAGGCTACGTCCAGGAGCGCACCATCTTCTTCAAGGACGACGGCAACTACAAGACCCGCGCCGA
GGTGAAGTTCGAGGGCGACACCCTGGTGAACCGCATCGAGCTGAAGGGCATCGACTTCAAGGAGGACGGC
AACATCCTGGGGCACAAGCTGGAGTACAACTACAACAGCCACAACGTCTATATCATGGCCGACAAGCAGA
AGAACGGCATCAAGGTGAACTTCAAGATCCGCCACAACATCGAGGACGGCAGCGTGCAGCTCGCCGACCA
CTACCAGCAGAACACCCCCATCGGCGACGGCCCCGTGCTGCTGCCCGACAACCACTACCTGAGCACCCAG
TCCGCCCTGAGCAAAGACCCCAACGAGAAGCGCGATCACATGGTCCTGCTGGAGTTCGTGACCGCCGCCG
GGATCTAACTCGAGCAAAGCCCGCCGAAAGGCGGGCTTTTCTGTGTCGACCGATGCCCTTGAGAGCCTTC
AACCCAGTCAGCTCCTTCCGGTGGGCGCGGGGCATGACTATCGTCGCCGCACTTATGACTGTCTTCTTTA
TCATGCAACTCGTAGGACAGGTGCCGGCAGCGCTCTTCCGCTTCCTCGCTCACTGACTCGCTGCGCTCGG
TCGTTCGGCTGCGGCGAGCGGTATCAGCTCACTCAAAGGCGGTAATACGGTTATCCACAGAATCAGGGGA
TAACGCAGGAAAGAACATGTGAGCAAAAGGCCAGCAAAAGGCCAGGAACCGTAAAAAGGCCGCGTTGCTG
GCGTTTTTCCATAGGCTCCGCCCCCCTGACGAGCATCACAAAAATCGACGCTCAAGTCAGAGGTGGCGAA
ACCCGACAGGACTATAAAGATACCAGGCGTTTCCCCCTGGAAGCTCCCTCGTGCGCTCTCCTGTTCCGAC
CCTGCCGCTTACCGGATACCTGTCCGCCTTTCTCCCTTCGGGAAGCGTGGCGCTTTCTCATAGCTCACGC
TGTAGGTATCTCAGTTCGGTGTAGGTCGTTCGCTCCAAGCTGGGCTGTGTGCACGAACCCCCCGTTCAGC
CCGACCGCTGCGCCTTATCCGGTAACTATCGTCTTGAGTCCAACCCGGTAAGACACGACTTATCGCCACT
GGCAGCAGCCACTGGTAACAGGATTAGCAGAGCGAGGTATGTAGGCGGTGCTACAGAGTT
Features (pLannotate 1.2.2; 7 found; start..end, strand, type, name):
    355..1215    -  CDS            AmpR: β-lactamase; bla; confers resistance to ampicillin, carbenicillin, and related antibiotics
   1216..1320    -  promoter       AmpR promoter: bla
   1445..1723    +  CDS            O (fragment): VRPO_LAMBD - Protein inferred from homology: Swiss-Prot protein existence level 3. Necessary for the bidirectional replication of DNA. It interacts with the ori (origin of replication) region of the genome during the initiation of replication. From Escherichia phage lambda (Bacteriophage lambda).
   1752..1774    +  RBS            RBS: efficient ribosome binding site from bacteriophage T7 gene 10 (Olins and Rangwala, 1989)
   1784..2455    +  CDS            (3-F)Tyr-EGFP: (3-F)Tyr-EGFP is a basic (constitutively fluorescent) green fluorescent protein published in 2004, derived from Aequorea victoria.
   2495..2626    +  CDS            TcR (fragment): tetracycline efflux protein; tet; confers resistance to tetracycline
   2806..184     -  rep_origin     ori (across the origin): high-copy-number ColE1/pMB1/pBR322/pUC origin of replication
