[The description below was written by a language model from this plasmid's Addgene catalogue record and pLannotate feature annotations shown in this document.]
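Description:
pGFP-GTATT is a small (about 3.2 kb) bacterial expression and synthetic-biology reporter plasmid built on the pBEST backbone. It is maintained at high copy from a ColE1/pUC-type origin and selected with ampicillin through the β-lactamase gene and its native bla promoter. The record specifies propagation in a host carrying the temperature-sensitive lambda repressor cI857. This fits the strong p70a promoter being a lambda-derived, sigma-70-dependent element that would be repressed in such a strain, although the record does not explain the choice.

The payload is deGFP, a synthetic 678 bp EGFP-derived reporter. The automated annotation matches it to an EGFP variant rather than naming it deGFP. It is driven by p70a and translated from a bacteriophage T7 gene 10 ribosome binding site. The promoter itself is not annotated. The stretch just upstream of the RBS is instead called as a fragment of the lambda O gene, which probably reflects lambda-derived sequence in the promoter region rather than a functional coding sequence. The short tetracycline-resistance fragment downstream of the reporter likewise appears to be a backbone remnant.

Two modifications define this version: a GTATT sequence placed upstream of the promoter, and a unique PacI site inserted upstream of the degfp gene. GTATT serves as a protospacer-adjacent motif, so a CRISPR-Cas effector that recognises it can bind at the promoter and alter deGFP output. The plasmid comes from work describing a cell-free transcription-translation (TXTL) assay for rapidly identifying PAMs of CRISPR-Cas systems with multi-protein effector complexes. There it acts as a fluorescent reporter for testing this specific PAM.
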