Addgene plasmid #170099: pGFP-GTATT
Purpose: deGFP reporter plasmid with GTATT PAM upstream of p70a promoter
Depositing lab: Chase Beisel. Depositing organization: Helmholtz-Zentrum fuer Infektionsforschung (HZI). Publication: A TXTL-Based Assay to Rapidly Identify PAMs for CRISPR-Cas Systems with Multi-Protein Effector Complexes. Wimmer F, Englert F, Beisel CL. Methods Mol Biol. 2022;2433:391-411. doi: 10.1007/978-1-0716-1998-8_24. PubMed 34985758.
Backbone
  Vector backbone: pBEST
  Backbone size w/o insert (bp): 2400
  Total vector size (bp): 3210
  Modifications to backbone: Insertion of a GTATT sequence upstream of the promoter driving deGFP expression. Insertion of a unique PacI restriction enzyme recognition site upstream of the degfp gene.
  Vector type: Bacterial Expression, Synthetic Biology
Growth in bacteria
  Bacterial resistance: Ampicillin, 100 μg/mL
  Growth temperature: 30°C
  Growth strain: KL740 cI857+
  Growth instructions: 29°C
  Copy number: High Copy
Gene/Insert
  Gene/Insert name: deGFP
  Species: Synthetic
  Insert size (bp): 678
  Promoter: p70a
  Cloning method: Gibson Cloning
  Sequencing primers: 5′ ACCGCCGCAGAGTGGATGTTTG
Terms and licenses: Academic/Nonprofit Terms; Industry Terms: Not Available to Industry
How to cite: pGFP-GTATT was a gift from Chase Beisel (Addgene plasmid # 170099 ; http://n2t.net/addgene:170099 ; RRID:Addgene_170099)
